>Addgene plasmid #18072 | pGEX-2TK-WW | addgene partial sequence | sequence record 23941 | 18072 with pGEX3'
CGAAACGCGCGAGGCAGATCGTCAGTCAGTCACGATGAATTCAGACATTATTCAGGTCAGCNAAAGACTG
GTAGAGCTCTGTCATTTTGGGATGGTCCCAGCAAGTTGTTTGAGTCTCGTGGTTGATATAGTAGGGCACT
TTGTTTGGCGAGATGGCTCTCTCCCAGGGACCCTGGACAGACGTGGAAAGAAAGTGCTGAGATGCTGGAC
CGGATCCAACAGATGCACGACGAGATCCACGCGGAACCAGATCCGATTTTGGAGGATGGTCGCCACCACC
AAACGTGGCTTGCCAGCCCTGCAAAGGCCATGCTATATACTTGCTGGATTTCAAGTACTTATCAATTTGT
GGGATAGCTTCAATACGTTTTTTAAAACAAACTAATTTTGGGAACGCATCCAGGCACATTGGGTCCATGT
ATAAAACAACATCAAGAGCGTCATACAACATGAAGTCAGGATGGGTTACATGATCACCATTTAAATATGT
TTTATGACATAAACGATCTTCGAACATTTTCAGCATTTCAGGTAGCTTGCTAAGAAAATCAACTTTGAGA
GTTTCAAAGTCTTTACTATATGCAATTCTCGAAACACCGTATCTAATATCCAAAACCGCTCCNTCAAGCA
TTGAAATCTCTGCACGCTCTTTTGGACAACCACCCAACATGTTGTGCTTGTCAGCTATATAACGTATGAT
GGCCATAGACTGTGTNTTTTTACCTCCCCCACCAATATAATAGGGAGATGGGAACCCCCAACCCAATTCA
ACTTTTTGTTTCGCNNTTATCACTTCTCGCGCTCAACAATGCTCTCATTT
