[The description below was written by a language model from this plasmid's Addgene catalogue record.]
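Description:
pGEX-2TK-WW is a bacterial expression plasmid built on the commercial pGEX-2TK backbone (about 4.97 kb without insert). It produces a small fragment of human dystrophin (DMD) as a glutathione S-transferase fusion in E. coli. The plasmid is maintained at high copy number and selected with ampicillin. The record has no feature table and does not state the promoter or origin. pGEX-series vectors generally drive the GST fusion from an IPTG-inducible tac promoter with a vector-borne lacI repressor gene. The 2TK variant is known for carrying a thrombin cleavage site and a protein kinase A phosphorylation site between GST and the cloning site, which allows the purified fusion to be radiolabelled in vitro for use as a probe.

The insert is a 168 bp segment of the dystrophin coding sequence. It was generated using a partial human dystrophin cDNA as template and cloned between the BamHI and EcoRI sites, so that GST sits at the N terminus of the fusion. The record does not say whether these sites were preserved. The construct name and the associated publication indicate that the fragment corresponds to the dystrophin WW domain alone, a compact protein-interaction module that recognises proline-rich motifs. The exact residue boundaries are not stated.

The linked study examined whether the dystrophin WW domain needs the adjacent EF-hand region to bind beta-dystroglycan. This plasmid therefore most likely supplies the isolated WW domain as an affinity-purifiable GST fusion for in vitro binding work such as pull-downs or blot overlays, where it can be compared with longer dystrophin fragments. The record does not list specific applications.
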