Addgene plasmid #18072: pGEX-2TK-WW
Depositing lab: Marius Sudol. Depositing organization: Icahn School of Medicine at Mount Sinai. Publication: The WW domain of dystrophin requires EF-hands region to interact with beta-dystroglycan. Rentschler S, Linn H, Deininger K, Bedford MT, Espanel X, Sudol M. Biol Chem. 1999 Apr . 380(4):431-42. 10.1515/BC.1999.057 PubMed 10355629.
Backbone
  Vector backbone: pGEX-2TK (Pharmacia)
  Backbone manufacturer: Phramacia
  Backbone size w/o insert (bp): 4969
  Vector type: Bacterial Expression
Growth in bacteria
  Bacterial resistance: Ampicillin, 100 μg/mL
  Growth temperature: 37°C
  Growth strain: DH5alpha
  Copy number: High Copy
Gene/Insert
  Gene/Insert name: Dystrophin
  Species: H. sapiens (human)
  Insert size (bp): 168
  GenBank ID: NM_004006
  Entrez Gene: DMD (a.k.a. BMD, CMD3B, DXS142, DXS164, DXS206, DXS230, DXS239, DXS268, DXS269, DXS270, DXS272, MRX85)
  Tag / fusion protein: GST (N terminal on backbone)
  Cloning method: Restriction Enzyme; 5′ cloning site BamHI (unknown if destroyed); 3′ cloning site EcoRI (unknown if destroyed)
  Sequencing primers: 5′ N/A
Resource information
  A portion of this plasmid was derived from a plasmid made by: We obtained the partial cDNA for human dystrophin from ATCC. That cDNA served as a template for generation of constructs we produced in pGEX2TK
Terms and licenses: Academic/Nonprofit Terms; Industry Terms: Not Available to Industry
How to cite: pGEX-2TK-WW was a gift from Marius Sudol (Addgene plasmid # 18072 ; http://n2t.net/addgene:18072 ; RRID:Addgene_18072)
